>Addgene plasmid #161926 | pJT126 lenti pEF-rTetR(SE-G72P)-3XFLAG-LibCloneSite-T2A-mCherry-BSD-WPRE | addgene full sequence | sequence record 324346 | Addgene NGS Result
TATGGGACTTTCCTACTTGGCAGTACATCTACGTATTAGTCATCGCTATTACCATGGTGATGCGGTTTTG
GCAGTACATCAATGGGCGTGGATAGCGGTTTGACTCACGGGGATTTCCAAGTCTCCACCCCATTGACGTC
AATGGGAGTTTGTTTTGGCACCAAAATCAACGGGACTTTCCAAAATGTCGTAACAACTCCGCCCCATTGA
CGCAAATGGGCGGTAGGCGTGTACGGTGGGAGGTCTATATAAGCAGCGCGTTTTGCCTGTACTGGGTCTC
TCTGGTTAGACCAGATCTGAGCCTGGGAGCTCTCTGGCTAACTAGGGAACCCACTGCTTAAGCCTCAATA
AAGCTTGCCTTGAGTGCTTCAAGTAGTGTGTGCCCGTCTGTTGTGTGACTCTGGTAACTAGAGATCCCTC
AGACCCTTTTAGTCAGTGTGGAAAATCTCTAGCAGTGGCGCCCGAACAGGGACTTGAAAGCGAAAGGGAA
ACCAGAGGAGCTCTCTCGACGCAGGACTCGGCTTGCTGAAGCGCGCACGGCAAGAGGCGAGGGGCGGCGA
CTGGTGAGTACGCCAAAAATTTTGACTAGCGGAGGCTAGAAGGAGAGAGATGGGTGCGAGAGCGTCAGTA
TTAAGCGGGGGAGAATTAGATCGCGATGGGAAAAAATTCGGTTAAGGCCAGGGGGAAAGAAAAAATATAA
ATTAAAACATATAGTATGGGCAAGCAGGGAGCTAGAACGATTCGCAGTTAATCCTGGCCTGTTAGAAACA
TCAGAAGGCTGTAGACAAATACTGGGACAGCTACAACCATCCCTTCAGACAGGATCAGAAGAACTTAGAT
CATTATATAATACAGTAGCAACCCTCTATTGTGTGCATCAAAGGATAGAGATAAAAGACACCAAGGAAGC
TTTAGACAAGATAGAGGAAGAGCAAAACAAAAGTAAGACCACCGCACAGCAAGCGGCCGGCCGCTGATCT
TCAGACCTGGAGGAGGAGATATGAGGGACAATTGGAGAAGTGAATTATATAAATATAAAGTAGTAAAAAT
TGAACCATTAGGAGTAGCACCCACCAAGGCAAAGAGAAGAGTGGTGCAGAGAGAAAAAAGAGCAGTGGGA
ATAGGAGCTTTGTTCCTTGGGTTCTTGGGAGCAGCAGGAAGCACTATGGGCGCAGCGTCAATGACGCTGA
CGGTACAGGCCAGACAATTATTGTCTGGTATAGTGCAGCAGCAGAACAATTTGCTGAGGGCTATTGAGGC
GCAACAGCATCTGTTGCAACTCACAGTCTGGGGCATCAAGCAGCTCCAGGCAAGAATCCTGGCTGTGGAA
AGATACCTAAAGGATCAACAGCTCCTGGGGATTTGGGGTTGCTCTGGAAAACTCATTTGCACCACTGCTG
TGCCTTGGAATGCTAGTTGGAGTAATAAATCTCTGGAACAGATTTGGAATCACACGACCTGGATGGAGTG
GGACAGAGAAATTAACAATTACACAAGCTTAATACACTCCTTAATTGAAGAATCGCAAAACCAGCAAGAA
AAGAATGAACAAGAATTATTGGAATTAGATAAATGGGCAAGTTTGTGGAATTGGTTTAACATAACAAATT
GGCTGTGGTATATAAAATTATTCATAATGATAGTAGGAGGCTTGGTAGGTTTAAGAATAGTTTTTGCTGT
ACTTTCTATAGTGAATAGAGTTAGGCAGGGATATTCACCATTATCGTTTCAGACCCACCTCCCAACCCCG
AGGGGACCCGACAGGCCCGAAGGAATAGAAGAAGAAGGTGGAGAGAGAGACAGAGACAGATCCATTCGAT
TAGTGAACGGATCGGCACTGCGTGCGCCAATTCTGCAGACAAATGGCAGTATTCATCCACAATTTTAAAA
GAAAAGGGGGGATTGGGGGGTACAGTGCAGGGGAAAGAATAGTAGACATAATAGCAACAGACATACAAAC
TAAAGAATTACAAAAACAAATTACAAAAATTCAAAATTTTCGGGTTTATTACAGGGACAGCAGAGATCCA
GTTTGGTTAGTACCGGGCCCGCTCTAGAGATCCCATTTGACTCAGGCGGCCGCGTGGATAACCGTATTAC
CGCCATGCATGTGCCCGTCAGTGGGCAGAGCGCACATCGCCCACAGTCCCCGAGAAGTTGGGGGGAGGGG
TCGGCAATTGAACCGGTGCCTAGAGAAGGTGGCGCGGGGTAAACTGGGAAAGTGATGTCGTGTACTGGCT
CCGCCTTTTTCCCGAGGGTGGGGGAGAACCGTATATAAGTGCAGTAGTCGCCGTGAACGTTCTTTTTCGC
AACGGGTTTGCCGCCAGAACACAGGTAAGTGCCGTGTGTGGTTCCCGCGGGCCTGGCCTCTTTACGGGTT
ATGGCCCTTGCGTGCCTTGAATTACTTCCACCTGGCTGCAGTACGTGATTCTTGATCCCGAGCTTCGGGT
TGGAAGTGGGTGGGAGAGTTCGAGGCCTTGCGCTTAAGGAGCCCCTTCGCCTCGTGCTTGAGTTGAGGCC
TGGCCTGGGCGCTGGGGCCGCCGCGTGCGAATCTGGTGGCACCTTCGCGCCTGTCTCGCTGCTTTCGATA
AGTCTCTAGCCATTTAAAATTTTTGATGACCTGCTGCGACGCTTTTTTTCTGGCAAGATAGTCTTGTAAA
TGCGGGCCAAGATCTGCACACTGGTATTTCGGTTTTTGGGGCCGCGGGCGGCGACGGGGCCCGTGCGTCC
CAGCGCACATGTTCGGCGAGGCGGGGCCTGCGAGCGCGGCCACCGAGAATCGGACGGGGGTAGTCTCAAG
CTGGCCGGCCTGCTCTGGTGCCTGGCCTCGCGCCGCCGTGTATCGCCCCGCCCTGGGCGGCAAGGCTGGC
CCGGTCGGCACCAGTTGCGTGAGCGGAAAGATGGCCGCTTCCCGGCCCTGCTGCAGGGAGCTCAAAATGG
AGGACGCGGCGCTCGGGAGAGCGGGCGGGTGAGTCACCCACACAAAGGAAAAGGGCCTTTCCGTCCTCAG
CCGTCGCTTCATGTGACTCCACGGAGTACCGGGCGCCGTCCAGGCACCTCGATTAGTTCTCGCGCTTTTG
GAGTACGTCGTCTTTAGGTTGGGGGGAGGGGTTTTATGCGATGGAGTTTCCCCACACTGAGTGGGTGGAG
ACTGAAGTTAGGCCAGCTTGGCACTTGATGTAATTCTCCTTGGAATTTGCCCTTTTTGAGTTTGGATCTT
GGTTCATTCTCAAGCCTCAGACAGTGGTTCAAAGTTTTTTTCTTCCATTTCAGGTGTCGTGAGCTAGCCA
CCATGTCTAGACTGGACAAGAGCAAAATAATAAACGGAGCTCTGGAATTACTCAATGGTGTCGGTATCGA
AGGCCTGACGACAAGGAAACTCGCTCAAAAGCTGGGAGTTGAGCAGCCTACCCTGTACTGGCACGTGAAG
AACAAGCGGGCCCTGCTCGATGCCCTGCCAATCGAGATGCTGGACAGGCATCATACCCACTCCTGCCCCC
TGGAACCCGAGTCATGGCAAGACTTTCTGCGGAACAACGCCAAGTCATACCGCTGTGCTCTCCTCTCACA
TCGCGACGGGGCTAAAGTGCATCTCGGCACCCGCCCAACAGAGAAACAGTACGAAACCCTGGAAAATCAG
CTCGCGTTCCTGTGTCAGCAAGGCTTCTCCCTGGAGAACGCACTGTACGCTCTGTCCGCCGTGGGCCACT
TTACACTGGGCTGCGTATTGGAGGAACAGGAGCATCAAGTAGCAAAAGAGGAAAGAGAGACACCTACCAC
CGATTCTATGCCCCCACTTCTGAAACAAGCAATTGAGCTGTTCGACCGGCAGGGAGCCGAACCTGCCTTC
CTTTTCGGCCTGGAACTAATCATATGTGGCCTGGAGAAACAGCTAAAGTGCGAAAGCGGCGGTGACTACA
AAGACCATGACGGTGATTATAAAGATCATGACATCGACTACAAGGATGACGATGACAAGGGTGGATCCGG
ATCAGGCTCCGGAGACGGGTCAAGCGTCTCTGGATCTGGAGAGGGAAGGGGAAGCCTCCTAACTTGCGGA
GATGTCGAGGAGAATCCTGGCCCAATGGTGAGCAAGGGCGAGGAGGATAACATGGCCATCATCAAGGAGT
TCATGCGCTTCAAGGTGCACATGGAGGGCTCCGTGAACGGCCACGAGTTCGAGATCGAGGGCGAGGGCGA
GGGCCGCCCCTACGAGGGCACCCAGACCGCCAAGCTGAAGGTGACCAAGGGTGGCCCCCTGCCCTTCGCC
TGGGACATCCTGTCCCCTCAGTTCATGTACGGCTCCAAGGCCTACGTGAAGCACCCCGCCGACATCCCCG
ACTACTTGAAGCTGTCCTTCCCCGAGGGCTTCAAGTGGGAGCGCGTGATGAACTTCGAGGACGGCGGCGT
GGTGACCGTGACCCAGGACTCCTCCCTGCAGGACGGCGAGTTCATCTACAAGGTGAAGCTGCGCGGCACC
AACTTCCCCTCCGACGGCCCCGTAATGCAGAAGAAGACCATGGGCTGGGAGGCCTCCTCCGAGCGGATGT
ACCCCGAGGACGGCGCCCTGAAGGGCGAGATCAAGCAGAGGCTGAAGCTGAAGGACGGCGGCCACTACGA
CGCTGAGGTCAAGACCACCTACAAGGCCAAGAAGCCCGTGCAGCTGCCCGGCGCCTACAACGTCAACATC
AAGTTGGACATCACCTCCCACAACGAGGACTACACCATCGTGGAACAGTACGAACGCGCCGAGGGCCGCC
ACTCCACCGGCGGCATGGACGAGCTGTACAAGGGTAGCGGCAGCGGTAGCATGGCCAAGCCTTTGTCTCA
AGAAGAATCCACCCTCATTGAAAGAGCAACGGCTACAATCAACAGCATCCCCATCTCTGAAGACTACAGC
GTCGCCAGCGCAGCTCTCTCTAGCGACGGCCGCATCTTCACTGGTGTCAATGTATATCATTTTACTGGGG
GACCTTGTGCAGAACTCGTGGTGCTGGGCACTGCTGCTGCTGCGGCAGCTGGCAACCTGACTTGTATCGT
CGCGATCGGAAATGAGAACAGGGGCATCTTGAGCCCCTGCGGACGGTGCCGACAGGTGCTTCTCGATCTG
CATCCTGGGATCAAAGCCATAGTGAAGGACAGTGATGGACAGCCGACGGCAGTTGGGATTCGTGAATTGC
TGCCCTCTGGTTATGTGTGGGAGGGCTAAGAATTCGTCGAGGGACCTAATAACTTCGTATAGCATACATT
ATACGAAGTTATACATGTTTAAGGGTTCCGGTTCCACTAGGTACAATTCGATATCAAGCTTATCGATAAT
CAACCTCTGGATTACAAAATTTGTGAAAGATTGACTGGTATTCTTAACTATGTTGCTCCTTTTACGCTAT
GTGGATACGCTGCTTTAATGCCTTTGTATCATGCTATTGCTTCCCGTATGGCTTTCATTTTCTCCTCCTT
GTATAAATCCTGGTTGCTGTCTCTTTATGAGGAGTTGTGGCCCGTTGTCAGGCAACGTGGCGTGGTGTGC
ACTGTGTTTGCTGACGCAACCCCCACTGGTTGGGGCATTGCCACCACCTGTCAGCTCCTTTCCGGGACTT
TCGCTTTCCCCCTCCCTATTGCCACGGCGGAACTCATCGCCGCCTGCCTTGCCCGCTGCTGGACAGGGGC
TCGGCTGTTGGGCACTGACAATTCCGTGGTGTTGTCGGGGAAATCATCGTCCTTTCCTTGGCTGCTCGCC
TGTGTTGCCACCTGGATTCTGCGCGGGACGTCCTTCTGCTACGTCCCTTCGGCCCTCAATCCAGCGGACC
TTCCTTCCCGCGGCCTGCTGCCGGCTCTGCGGCCTCTTCCGCGTCTTCGCCTTCGCCCTCAGACGAGTCG
GATCTCCCTTTGGGCCGCCTCCCCGCATCGATACCGTCGACCTCGATCGAGACCTAGAAAAACATGGAGC
AATCACAAGTAGCAATACAGCAGCTACCAATGCTGATTGTGCCTGGCTAGAAGCACAAGAGGAGGAGGAG
GTGGGTTTTCCAGTCACACCTCAGGTACCTTTAAGACCAATGACTTACAAGGCAGCTGTAGATCTTAGCC
ACTTTTTAAAAGAAAAGGGGGGACTGGAAGGGCTAATTCACTCCCAACGAAGACAAGATATCCTTGATCT
GTGGATCTACCACACACAAGGCTACTTCCCTGATTGGCAGAACTACACACCAGGGCCAGGGATCAGATAT
CCACTGACCTTTGGATGGTGCTACAAGCTAGTACCAGTTGAGCAAGAGAAGGTAGAAGAAGCCAATGAAG
GAGAGAACACCCGCTTGTTACACCCTGTGAGCCTGCATGGGATGGATGACCCGGAGAGAGAAGTATTAGA
GTGGAGGTTTGACAGCCGCCTAGCATTTCATCACATGGCCCGAGAGCTGCATCCGGACTGTACTGGGTCT
CTCTGGTTAGACCAGATCTGAGCCTGGGAGCTCTCTGGCTAACTAGGGAACCCACTGCTTAAGCCTCAAT
AAAGCTTGCCTTGAGTGCTTCAAGTAGTGTGTGCCCGTCTGTTGTGTGACTCTGGTAACTAGAGATCCCT
CAGACCCTTTTAGTCAGTGTGGAAAATCTCTAGCAGCATGTGAGCAAAAGGCCAGCAAAAGGCCAGGAAC
CGTAAAAAGGCCGCGTTGCTGGCGTTTTTCCATAGGCTCCGCCCCCCTGACGAGCATCACAAAAATCGAC
GCTCAAGTCAGAGGTGGCGAAACCCGACAGGACTATAAAGATACCAGGCGTTTCCCCCTGGAAGCTCCCT
CGTGCGCTCTCCTGTTCCGACCCTGCCGCTTACCGGATACCTGTCCGCCTTTCTCCCTTCGGGAAGCGTG
GCGCTTTCTCATAGCTCACGCTGTAGGTATCTCAGTTCGGTGTAGGTCGTTCGCTCCAAGCTGGGCTGTG
TGCACGAACCCCCCGTTCAGCCCGACCGCTGCGCCTTATCCGGTAACTATCGTCTTGAGTCCAACCCGGT
AAGACACGACTTATCGCCACTGGCAGCAGCCACTGGTAACAGGATTAGCAGAGCGAGGTATGTAGGCGGT
GCTACAGAGTTCTTGAAGTGGTGGCCTAACTACGGCTACACTAGAAGAACAGTATTTGGTATCTGCGCTC
TGCTGAAGCCAGTTACCTTCGGAAAAAGAGTTGGTAGCTCTTGATCCGGCAAACAAACCACCGCTGGTAG
CGGTGGTTTTTTTGTTTGCAAGCAGCAGATTACGCGCAGAAAAAAAGGATCTCAAGAAGATCCTTTGATC
TTTTCTACGGGGTCTGACGCTCAGTGGAACGAAAACTCACGTTAAGGGATTTTGGTCATGAGATTATCAA
AAAGGATCTTCACCTAGATCCTTTTAAATTAAAAATGAAGTTTTAAATCAATCTAAAGTATATATGAGTA
AACTTGGTCTGACAGTTACCAATGCTTAATCAGTGAGGCACCTATCTCAGCGATCTGTCTATTTCGTTCA
TCCATAGTTGCCTGACTCCCCGTCGTGTAGATAACTACGATACGGGAGGGCTTACCATCTGGCCCCAGTG
CTGCAATGATACCGCGAGACCCACGCTCACCGGCTCCAGATTTATCAGCAATAAACCAGCCAGCCGGAAG
GGCCGAGCGCAGAAGTGGTCCTGCAACTTTATCCGCCTCCATCCAGTCTATTAATTGTTGCCGGGAAGCT
AGAGTAAGTAGTTCGCCAGTTAATAGTTTGCGCAACGTTGTTGCCATTGCTACAGGCATCGTGGTGTCAC
GCTCGTCGTTTGGTATGGCTTCATTCAGCTCCGGTTCCCAACGATCAAGGCGAGTTACATGATCCCCCAT
GTTGTGCAAAAAAGCGGTTAGCTCCTTCGGTCCTCCGATCGTTGTCAGAAGTAAGTTGGCCGCAGTGTTA
TCACTCATGGTTATGGCAGCACTGCATAATTCTCTTACTGTCATGCCATCCGTAAGATGCTTTTCTGTGA
CTGGTGAGTACTCAACCAAGTCATTCTGAGAATAGTGTATGCGGCGACCGAGTTGCTCTTGCCCGGCGTC
AATACGGGATAATACCGCGCCACATAGCAGAACTTTAAAAGTGCTCATCATTGGAAAACGTTCTTCGGGG
CGAAAACTCTCAAGGATCTTACCGCTGTTGAGATCCAGTTCGATGTAACCCACTCGTGCACCCAACTGAT
CTTCAGCATCTTTTACTTTCACCAGCGTTTCTGGGTGAGCAAAAACAGGAAGGCAAAATGCCGCAAAAAA
GGGAATAAGGGCGACACGGAAATGTTGAATACTCATACTCTTCCTTTTTCAATATTATTGAAGCATTTAT
CAGGGTTATTGTCTCATGAGCGGATACATATTTGAATGTATTTAGAAAAATAAACAAATAGGGGTTCCGC
GCACATTTCCCCGAAAAGTGCCACCTGACGTCGACGGATCGGGAGATCTCCCGATCCCCTATGGTGCACT
CTCAGTACAATCTGCTCTGATGCCGCATAGTTAAGCCAGTATCTGCTCCCTGCTTGTGTGTTGGAGGTCG
CTGAGTAGTGCGCGAGCAAAATTTAAGCTACAACAAGGCAAGGCTTGACCGACAATTGCATGAAGAATCT
GCTTAGGGTTAGGCGTTTTGCGCTGCTTCGCGATGTACGGGCCAGATATACGCGTTGACATTGATTATTG
ACTAGTTATTAATAGTAATCAATTACGGGGTCATTAGTTCATAGCCCATATATGGAGTTCCGCGTTACAT
AACTTACGGTAAATGGCCCGCCTGGCTGACCGCCCAACGACCCCCGCCCATTGACGTCAATAATGACGTA
TGTTCCCATAGTAACGCCAATAGGGACTTTCCATTGACGTCAATGGGTGGAGTATTTACGGTAAACTGCC
CACTTGGCAGTACATCAAGTGTATCATATGCCAAGTACGCCCCCTATTGACGTCAATGACGGTAAATGGC
CCGCCTGGCATTATGCCCAGTACATGACCT
Features (pLannotate 1.2.2; 23 found; start..end, strand, type, name):
     57..256     +  promoter       CMV promoter: human cytomegalovirus (CMV) immediate early promoter
    274..454     +  LTR            5' LTR (truncated): truncated 5' long terminal repeat (LTR) from HIV-1
    501..626     +  misc_feature   HIV-1 Ψ: packaging signal of human immunodeficiency virus type 1
    610..948     +  CDS            HIV-1 gag (fragment): gag protein from human immunodeficiency virus 1; gag
   1123..1356    +  misc_feature   RRE: The Rev response element (RRE) of HIV-1 allows for Rev-dependent mRNA export from the nucleus to the cytoplasm.
   1733..1833    +  CDS            Rev (fragment): human immunodeficiency virus 1 (HIV-1) Rev protein; rev; enhances nuclear export of unspliced and incompletely spliced viral mRNAs
   1883..2000    +  misc_feature   cPPT/CTS: central polypurine tract and central termination sequence of HIV-1
   2111..3282    +  promoter       EF-1α promoter: strong constitutive promoter for human elongation factor EF-1α
   3293..3912    +  CDS            rtTA3 (fragment): reverse tetracycline transactivator 3 activates expression from Tet-responsive promoters in the presence of doxycycline
   3914..3979    +  CDS            3xFLAG: three tandem FLAG® epitope tags, followed by an enterokinase cleavage site
   4085..4792    +  CDS            mCherry: mCherry is a basic (constitutively fluorescent) red fluorescent protein published in 2004, derived from Discosoma sp.. It is reported to be a very rapidly-maturing monomer with low acid sensitivity.
   4811..5209    +  CDS            BSD: blasticidin S deaminase; Aspergillus terreus BSD; confers resistance to blasticidin
   5229..5262    +  protein_bind   loxP: Cre-mediated recombination occurs in the 8-bp core sequence (GCATACAT). Cre recombinase
   5295..5318    +  misc_feature   MCS (fragment): pBluescript multiple cloning site
   5318..5906    +  misc_feature   WPRE: woodchuck hepatitis virus posttranscriptional regulatory element
   5907..5926    +  misc_feature   MCS (fragment): pBluescript multiple cloning site
   5928..6428    +  CDS            nef (fragment): NEF_HV1LA - Experimental evidence at protein level: Swiss-Prot protein existence level 1. Extracellular Nef protein targets CD4(+) T-lymphocytes for apoptosis by interacting with CXCR4 surface receptors. From Human immunodeficiency virus type 1 group M subtype B (isolate Lai) (HIV-1).
   6435..6615    +  LTR            5' LTR (truncated): truncated 5' long terminal repeat (LTR) from HIV-1
   6677..7265    -  rep_origin     ori: high-copy-number ColE1/pMB1/pBR322/pUC origin of replication
   7436..8296    -  CDS            AmpR: β-lactamase; bla; confers resistance to ampicillin, carbenicillin, and related antibiotics
   8297..8401    -  promoter       AmpR promoter: bla
   8460..8512    -  misc_feature   bom (fragment): basis of mobility region from pBR322
   8667..56      +  enhancer       CMV enhancer (across the origin): human cytomegalovirus immediate early enhancer
