[The description below was written by a language model from this plasmid's Addgene catalogue record and pLannotate feature annotations shown in this document.]
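Description:
pJT126 is a lentiviral transfer plasmid built on the pJT050 backbone and designed as a recipient vector for cloning transcriptional effector domains, singly or as pooled libraries, as fusions to a doxycycline-responsive DNA-binding domain. It is maintained in bacteria through a high-copy ColE1/pUC-type origin and an ampicillin resistance gene. The viral portion has the usual HIV-1-derived layout: a CMV enhancer/promoter drives a chimeric truncated 5' LTR, followed by the Ψ packaging signal with a gag fragment, the Rev response element, and the cPPT/CTS. A second truncated LTR lies downstream of the cargo, preceded by a nef fragment. The catalogue lists a total size of about 9.0 kb, and the sequenced record is 8,990 nt.

The expression cassette is driven by the strong constitutive EF-1α promoter (pEF). It encodes rTetR(SE-G72P), an engineered reverse Tet repressor variant described by the depositors as having reduced leakiness. The annotation software labels this region as an rtTA3 fragment because of sequence similarity. A C-terminal 3xFLAG tag follows for detection. Next comes the library cloning site, which the depositors state accepts inserts by Golden Gate assembly with BsmBI; this site and the T2A named in the plasmid title fall in an unannotated gap in the feature table. The T2A separates the effector fusion from mCherry and blasticidin S deaminase, so transduced mammalian cells can be identified by red fluorescence and selected with blasticidin. The two are annotated as separate, closely spaced coding features; the record does not describe the junction between them. A loxP site and a WPRE, which enhances transcript expression, follow the marker. The construct is used to recruit candidate effectors to Tet operator-containing reporters upon doxycycline addition, for high-throughput characterization of human transcriptional effector domains.
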