Addgene plasmid #161926: pJT126 lenti pEF-rTetR(SE-G72P)-3XFLAG-LibCloneSite-T2A-mCherry-BSD-WPRE
Purpose: Lentiviral backbone for GoldenGate cloning effectors as a fusion with rTetR(SE-G72P)-3XFLAG
Depositing lab: Michael Bassik & Lacra Bintu. Depositing organization: Stanford University. Publication: High-Throughput Discovery and Characterization of Human Transcriptional Effectors. Tycko J, DelRosso N, Hess GT, Aradhana, Banerjee A, Mukund A, Van MV, Ego BK, Yao D, Spees K, Suzuki P, Marinov GK, Kundaje A, Bassik MC, Bintu L. Cell. 2020 Dec 9. pii: S0092-8674(20)31541-5. doi: 10.1016/j.cell.2020.11.024. PubMed 33326746.
Backbone
  Vector backbone: pJT050
  Backbone size w/o insert (bp): 8932
  Total vector size (bp): 9001
  Modifications to backbone: replace rTetR with rTetR(SE-G72P)-3XFLAG
  Vector type: Mammalian Expression, Lentiviral, Synthetic Biology
  Selectable markers: Blasticidin
Growth in bacteria
  Bacterial resistance: Ampicillin, 100 μg/mL
  Growth temperature: 37°C
  Growth strain: NEB Stable
  Copy number: High Copy
Gene/Insert
  Gene/Insert name: rTetR(SE-G72P)
  Promoter: pEF
  Tag / fusion protein: 3XFLAG (C terminal on insert)
  Cloning method: Gibson Cloning
  Sequencing primers: 5′ ggatcttggttcattctcaagcctc
Terms and licenses: Academic/Nonprofit Terms; Industry Terms: Not Available to Industry
Depositor comments: Backbone plasmid for cloning individual effectors or libraries of effector domains using GoldenGate cloning with BsmBI. rTetR(SE-G72P) is an engineered variant with reduced leakiness (Roney et al., 2016 PMC4914848). Cloned with reagents shared by and in collaboration with Michael Bassik.
How to cite: pJT126 lenti pEF-rTetR(SE-G72P)-3XFLAG-LibCloneSite-T2A-mCherry-BSD-WPRE was a gift from Michael Bassik & Lacra Bintu (Addgene plasmid # 161926 ; http://n2t.net/addgene:161926 ; RRID:Addgene_161926)
